Addgene plasmid #34380: KHBD00241
Depositing lab: Bart Deplancke. Depositing organization: Swiss Federal Institute of Technology (EPFL). Publication: Automated protein-DNA interaction screening of Drosophila regulatory elements. Korneel Hens, Jean-Daniel Feuz, Alina Isakova, Antonina Lagovitina, Andreas Massouras, Julien Bryois, Patrick Callaerts, Susan E. Celniker, Bart Deplancke. Nat Methods. 2011 Oct 30;8(12):1065-70. 10.1038/nmeth.1763 PubMed 22037703.
Backbone
  Vector backbone: pDONR221
  Backbone manufacturer: Invitrogen
  Backbone size w/o insert (bp): 2536
  Vector type: Gateway Donor Vector
Growth in bacteria
  Bacterial resistance: Kanamycin, 50 μg/mL
  Growth temperature: 37°C
  Growth strain: DH5alpha
  Copy number: High Copy
Gene/Insert
  Gene/Insert name: CG17803 (alt names: FBgn0038547; CG17803)
  Species: D. melanogaster (fly)
  Insert size (bp): 1761
  Entrez Gene: CG17803 (a.k.a. Dmel_CG17803, Dmel\CG17803)
  Cloning method: Gateway Cloning
  Sequencing primers: 5′ M13F; 3′ M13R
Terms and licenses: Academic/Nonprofit Terms; Industry Terms: Not Available to Industry
Depositor comments: Please note that the ORFs in this collection were cloned open-ended (without a stop codon).
How to cite: KHBD00241 was a gift from Bart Deplancke (Addgene plasmid # 34380 ; http://n2t.net/addgene:34380 ; RRID:Addgene_34380)
