[The description below was written by a language model from this plasmid's Addgene catalogue record.]
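Description:
KHBD00241 is a Gateway entry-type clone built in the pDONR221 donor vector backbone and carrying the open reading frame of the Drosophila melanogaster gene CG17803 (FBgn0038547). The insert is recorded as 1761 bp in a backbone of about 2.5 kb without insert. It was introduced by Gateway recombination cloning, which places the ORF between attL recombination sites in the resulting clone. The plasmid is maintained at high copy in standard E. coli cloning strains and selected with kanamycin. M13 forward and reverse primer sites flank the cloning region and are used to sequence the insert from either end. No feature table accompanies the record, so the exact positions of the recombination sites, origin and resistance cassette are not documented here. As is typical for a donor-vector clone, no promoter for expressing the insert is listed.

The depositor notes that ORFs in this collection were cloned open-ended, without a stop codon. This lets the coding sequence be transferred by an LR reaction into destination vectors that add C-terminal fusions as well as N-terminal ones, with the reading frame continuing through the downstream recombination site. The clone belongs to a collection associated with a study on automated protein-DNA interaction screening of Drosophila regulatory elements. This suggests its role as a shuttle source of the CG17803 coding sequence for building expression or screening constructs rather than as an expression plasmid itself. The record does not describe the function of the CG17803 protein or name the specific destination vectors used.
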