>Addgene plasmid #34380 | KHBD00241 | depositor partial sequence | sequence record 40947 | KHBD00241 sequence 1761 bps
ATGAGGTCGTCTAGGACAGCCAGCGATTCAAAATGGGTGCGCCAGTCAAACGACAACAAAGACACAATGC
GCTCCTCGCGGCAGGTTAACAAAAAGCTTGTGAAGCTATTCCTGGCGGAGGCAGACGACAGTGACGCCAC
CTGCACCACATCCACTGCCCTGGACACGACCACAGCAGACAGTGCGTTTTTTGATAGTGATTTCGAAGAG
GAGAGCACTGGGCTCCAGGAATGCGATCCCCCGCCGGCAAGCAAGTGCCGCACCTGCTTTCGCATCATAT
CGCGGCATGAGGATGCTCAGGATCTATATGACAGGGTCAACATAGCGCTTCTGCACCACATAAAGGTCAT
CACTGGGGTGTGGATACAACAAGGAGTCAAAGAGCTACCGCATCACATTTGCTCAACGTGCCAGGAAACT
GTGAATAAATCCATGGAATTCCGTGCCAAATGCCAGCAGGTCGACAAAAAGCTTAGGCAGACGACGGAAA
AGTACAACATTCAAATCTGTGACGAGGAAATGGAGTCGGAGCTGGAAAATGTGCTCTACGAAGAGTCCGC
CCAGCAGGCAAAGGGAGTCGTAGGACTAGAAGATTTCAGCTCAGAGTTGTTGCCGGATAGTGAGGGTGTC
CTGGATGAAGACGACTTTCCACTGGATGCAGAGCCAACTCAGTTTTCACTAAGTGAAGATGAGTTGGATC
TAGACAGAGACACAGAAAAAGACTTTGCTTTGGAGCAAAACAAGTCATGTAATGAAATAATTAGCATACG
AAAGTGTAAGACTAAGGAAGAGATTGGTAAGGTAGATCACGGAGCCAAGGTCTATAAGGTTGTGCTCGGT
GAGTACAATAGCCTAAAGGAAACTGCACCAAAGTATTCGCTTTCACTACCAAAGAAACCTCAACTAAGGG
TGAGTCCAGAGGAGAAAAACCGAAGGCGCCGCGAAAGGATACAAGCGAAGCCATTGAACTATGTCTGCGA
CAAGTGCGGCCACACCTTTCGCCAACGCAGTCAGCTGCAGATGCACTTGCTCCGTCACAATAGGGCCAAG
AATTTCGAGTGCCCCGAATGCCCGAAGAAATTCTACGATCTCTATACGCGCAACATTCACGTAAGAGCGC
TGCACAAGGGCGAGCATCCCTTTCCCTGCAACCATTGCAATGAGTCCTTCGCAAACGCAAGCAGTCGTCA
CAGGCACGAGAGGGATGTTCACGGAGCAGGCAATCGGATTCGAACGCGGGTGAAATCAAAGGAAGAGGGA
TCCAGTCGCCATTACTGCACCCAGTGCACCAAAAGTTATACCAGCAAGAAAGGTCTAGTCCTGCACATGA
ACTTCCACAACGGAAGCAGACCCTTCCAGTGCAAGATTTGCCAGATGAAATTCGCTGACCCATCTGCCAT
GAAACGACATCAAGCTTTGCACGACAAGTTTCCCATTCGCTGTGACATCTGCCTAAAGGGATTCCTGCTG
CGCTCCCAACTAACAAAGCATCAGGATGTACACACAGGAATGCATCCTCATCGGTGCGAGATCTGCGATG
TTCACTACCGCCATAGATATAATCTAAACAAACACAAAAACACCGATTTGCATCGGGATAATATGCAGAA
AGCTATAAAAGAAGAAGTTAATGGACTGCAACAAGCATTTAAAGATATTGATAAGGAAATGGACTTTGAA
TCTCAAACACCAATGCAGCCAAATGCACAGGAAGTGCGAGCCAGAACTCAGGATGAAAAGACTCAAACTA
TTGAATATATA
