>Addgene plasmid #34380 | KHBD00241 | addgene partial sequence | sequence record 42089 | M13-Rev 5'-CAGGAAACAGCTATGACC-3'
TTATTTTGACTGATAGTGACCTGTTCGTTGCAACAAATTGATAAGCAATGCTTTCTTATAATGCCAACTT
TGTACAAGAAAGTTGGCAATATATATTCAATAGTTTGAGTCTTTTCATCCTGAGTTCTGGCTCGCACTTC
CTGTGCATTTGGCTGCATTGGTGTTTGAGATTCAAAGTCCATTTCCTTATCAATATCTTTAAATGCTTGT
TGCAGTCCATTAACTTCTTCTTTTATAGCTTTCTGCATATTATCCCGATGCAAATCGGTGTTTTTGTGTT
TGTTTAGATTATATCTATGGCGGTAGTGAACATCGCAGATCTCGCACCGATGAGGATGCATTCCTGTGTG
TACATCCTGATGCTTTGTTAGTTGGGAGCGCAGCAGGAATCCCTTTAGGCAGATGTCACAGCGAATGGGA
AACTTGTCGTGCAAAGCTTGATGTCGTTTCATGGCAGATGGGTCAGCGAATTTCATCTGGCAAATCTTGC
ACTGGAAGGGTCTGCTTCCGTTGTGGAAGTTCATGTGCAGGACTAGACCTTTCTTGCTGGTATAACTTTT
GGTGCACTGGGTGCAGTAATGGCGACTGGATCCCTCTTCCTTTGATTTCACCCGCGTTCGAATCCGATTG
CCTGCTCCGTGAACATCCCTCTCGTGCCTGTGACGACTGCTTGCGTTTGCGAAGGACTCATTGCAATGGT
TGCAGGGAAAGGGATGCTCGCCCTTGTGCAGCGCTCTTACGTGAATGTTGCGCGTATAGAGATCGTAGAA
